Addgene plasmid #157879: pLG001 (empty vector)
Purpose: Empty vector backbone for defense systems
Depositing lab: Feng Zhang. Depositing organization: Broad Institute. Publication: Diverse enzymatic activities mediate antiviral immunity in prokaryotes. Gao L, Altae-Tran H, Bohning F, Makarova KS, Segel M, Schmid-Burgk JL, Koob J, Wolf YI, Koonin EV, Zhang F. Science. 2020 Aug 28;369(6507):1077-1084. doi: 10.1126/science.aba0372. PubMed 32855333.
Backbone
  Vector backbone: pACYC184
  Vector type: Bacterial Expression
Growth in bacteria
  Bacterial resistance: Chloramphenicol, 25 μg/mL
  Growth temperature: 37°C
  Growth strain: NEB Stable
  Copy number: Low Copy
Gene/Insert
  Gene/Insert name: None
Terms and licenses: Academic/Nonprofit Terms; Industry Terms: Not Available to Industry
How to cite: pLG001 (empty vector) was a gift from Feng Zhang (Addgene plasmid # 157879 ; http://n2t.net/addgene:157879 ; RRID:Addgene_157879)
