[The description below was written by a language model from this plasmid's Addgene catalogue record and pLannotate feature annotations shown in this document.]
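Description:
pLG001 is a small (about 2.3 kb) bacterial plasmid derived from pACYC184 that serves as an empty backbone for cloning and expressing prokaryotic defense systems in E. coli. It carries no insert; the catalogue lists it as the vector-only version. That makes it both the recipient for candidate antiviral gene clusters and the natural negative control alongside plasmids carrying such systems, for example in phage challenge experiments.

Replication depends on the p15A origin, which maintains the plasmid at low to medium copy number and is compatible with ColE1-type plasmids, so a second vector can coexist in the same cell. Selection is by chloramphenicol. The chloramphenicol acetyltransferase (cat) coding sequence sits at the start of the sequence record, and its native cat promoter is annotated at the very end, so the two are contiguous across the junction of the circular map.

The remaining annotations are mostly leftovers of the trimmed pACYC184 parent. These include a short fragment of the tetracycline resistance gene, too small to confer resistance, and an IS1 transposable-element fragment. A brief match to the RSF origin is also annotated and likely reflects sequence similarity near the p15A region rather than a second functional replicon. A T7 terminator in reverse orientation and a CAP binding site lie between the cat gene and the tetracycline fragment, in the region where inserts would presumably be placed, although the record does not define a cloning site. No dedicated expression promoter for inserted genes is annotated, so the record does not indicate how cloned defense systems would be transcribed.
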