Features (pLannotate 1.2.2; 8 found; start..end, strand, type, name):
      1..657     +  CDS            cat: CAT_ECOLX - Experimental evidence at protein level: Swiss-Prot protein existence level 1. This enzyme is an effector of chloramphenicol resistance in bacteria. From Escherichia coli. This protein is used as a marker in many commonly used cloning vectors, such as pACYC184.
    880..927     -  terminator     T7 terminator: transcription terminator for bacteriophage T7 RNA polymerase
    964..985     +  protein_bind   CAP binding site: CAP binding activates transcription in the presence of cAMP. E. coli catabolite activator protein
   1000..1064    +  CDS            TcR (fragment): tetracycline efflux protein; tet; confers resistance to tetracycline
   1176..1721    +  rep_origin     p15A ori: Plasmids containing the medium-copy-number p15A origin of replication can be propagated in E. coli cells that contain a second plasmid with the ColE1 origin.
   1809..1864    +  rep_origin     RSF ori (fragment): Plasmids containing the RSF 1030 origin of replication can be propagated in E. coli cells that contain additional plasmids with compatible origins.
   1983..2126    -  mobile_element IS1 (fragment): prokaryotic transposable element IS1
   2247..2349    +  promoter       cat promoter: promoter of the E. coli cat gene encoding chloramphenicol acetyltransferase
>Addgene plasmid #157879 | pLG001 (empty vector) | addgene full sequence | sequence record 318166 | Addgene NGS Result
ATGGAGAAAAAAATCACTGGATATACCACCGTTGATATATCCCAATGGCATCGTAAAGAACATTTTGAGG
CATTTCAGTCAGTTGCTCAATGTACCTATAACCAGACCGTTCAGCTGGATATTACGGCCTTTTTAAAGAC
CGTAAAGAAAAATAAGCACAAGTTTTATCCGGCCTTTATTCACATTCTTGCCCGCCTGATGAATGCTCAT
CCAGAGTTCCGTATGGCGATGAAAGACGGTGAGCTGGTGATATGGGATAGTGTTCACCCTTGTTACACCG
TTTTCCATGAGCAAACTGAAACGTTTTCATCGCTCTGGAGTGAATACCACGACGATTTCCGGCAGTTTCT
ACACATATATTCGCAAGATGTGGCGTGTTACGGTGAAAACCTGGCCTATTTCCCTAAAGGGTTTATTGAG
AATATGTTTTTCGTCTCAGCCAATCCCTGGGTGAGTTTCACCAGTTTTGATTTAAACGTGGCCAATATGG
ACAACTTCTTCGCCCCCGTTTTCACTATGGGCAAATATTATACGCAAGGCGACAAGGTGCTGATGCCGCT
GGCGATTCAGGTTCATCATGCCGTCTGTGATGGCTTCCATGTCGGCAGAATGTTAAATGAATTACAACAG
TATTGCGATGAGTGGCAGGGCGGGGCGTAATTTTTTTAAGGCAGTTATTGGTGCCCTTAAACGCCTGGTG
CTACGCCTGAATAAGTGATAATAAGCGGATGAATGGCAGAAATTCGAAAGCAAATTCGACCCGGTCGTCG
GTTCAGGGCAGGGTCGTTAAATAGCCGCTTATGTCTATTGCTGGTTTACCGGTTTATTGACTACCGGAAG
CAGTGTGACCGTGTGCTTCTCAAATGCCTGAGGTTTCAGCAAAAAACCCCTCAAGACCCGTTTAGAGGCC
CCAAGGGGTTATGCTAGTTATTGCGAATTCTGCAGAAGCTTGCGCAACGCAATTAATGTAAGTTAGCTCA
CTCATTAGGCACCGGGATCTCGACCGATGCCCTTGAGAGCCTTCAACCCAGTCAGCTCCTTCCGGTGGGC
GCGGGGCATGACTAACATGAGAATTACAACTTATATCGTATGGGGCTGACTTCAGGTGCTACATTTGAAG
AGATAAATTGCACTGAAATCTAGAAATATTTTATCTGATTAATAAGATGATCTTCTTGAGATCGTTTTGG
TCTGCGCGTAATCTCTTGCTCTGAAAACGAAAAAACCGCCTTGCAGGGCGGTTTTTCGAAGGTTCTCTGA
GCTACCAACTCTTTGAACCGAGGTAACTGGCTTGGAGGAGCGCAGTCACCAAAACTTGTCCTTTCAGTTT
AGCCTTAACCGGCGCATGACTTCAAGACTAACTCCTCTAAATCAATTACCAGTGGCTGCTGCCAGTGGTG
CTTTTGCATGTCTTTCCGGGTTGGACTCAAGACGATAGTTACCGGATAAGGCGCAGCGGTCGGACTGAAC
GGGGGGTTCGTGCATACAGTCCAGCTTGGAGCGAACTGCCTACCCGGAACTGAGTGTCAGGCGTGGAATG
AGACAAACGCGGCCATAACAGCGGAATGACACCGGTAAACCGAAAGGCAGGAACAGGAGAGCGCACGAGG
GAGCCGCCAGGGGGAAACGCCTGGTATCTTTATAGTCCTGTCGGGTTTCGCCACCACTGATTTGAGCGTC
AGATTTCGTGATGCTTGTCAGGGGGGCGGAGCCTATGGAAAAACGGCTTTGCCGCGGCCCTCTCACTTCC
CTGTTAAGTATCTTCCTGGCATCTTCCAGGAAATCTCCGCCCCGTTCGTAAGCCATTTCCGCTCGCCGCA
GTCGAACGACCGAGCGTAGCGAGTCAGTGAGCGAGGAAGCGGAATATATCCTGTATCACATATTCTGCTG
ACGCACCGGTGCAGCCTTTTTTCTCCTGCCACATGAAGCACTTCACTGACACCCTCATCAGTGCCAACAT
AGTAAGCCAGTATACACTCCGCTAGCGCTGATGTCCGGCGGTGCTTTTGCCGTTACGCACCACCCCGTCA
GTAGCTGAACAGGAGGGACAGCTGATAGAAACAGAAGCCACTGGAGCACCTCAAAAACACCATCATACAC
TAAATCAGTAAGTTGGCAGCATCACCCGACGCACTTTGCGCCGAATAAATACCTGTGACGGAAGATCACT
TCGCAGAATAAATAAATCCTGGTGTCCCTGTTGATACCGGGAAGCCCTGGGCCAACTTTTGGCGAAAATG
AGACGTTGATCGGCACGTAAGAGGTTCCAACTTTCACCATAATGAAATAAGATCACTACCGGGCGTATTT
TTTGAGTTATCGAGATTTTCAGGAGCTAAGGAAGCTAAA
